Addgene plasmid #164875: TC1541A
Purpose: Split GFP reporter expressing GFP(beta1-10) following C>U editing of the target site
Depositing lab: Tian Chi. Publication: Programmable C-to-U RNA editing using the human APOBEC3A deaminase. Huang X, Lv J, Li Y, Mao S, Li Z, Jing Z, Sun Y, Zhang X, Shen S, Wang X, Di M, Ge J, Huang X, Zuo E, Chi T. EMBO J. 2020 Nov 16;39(22):e104741. doi: 10.15252/embj.2020104741. Epub 2020 Oct 15. PubMed 33058229.
Backbone
  Vector backbone: puc57
  Vector type: Mammalian Expression
Growth in bacteria
  Bacterial resistance: Ampicillin, 100 μg/mL
  Growth temperature: 37°C
  Growth strain: NEB Stable
  Copy number: High Copy
Gene/Insert
  Gene/Insert name: Split GFP(beta1-10)
  Species: Other
  Cloning method: Gibson Cloning
Terms and licenses: Academic/Nonprofit Terms; Industry Terms: Not Available to Industry
How to cite: TC1541A was a gift from Tian Chi (Addgene plasmid # 164875 ; http://n2t.net/addgene:164875 ; RRID:Addgene_164875)
