[The description below was written by a language model from this plasmid's Addgene catalogue record and pLannotate feature annotations shown in this document.]
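Description:
TC1541A is a mammalian expression plasmid built on a pUC57 backbone that serves as a fluorescent reporter for programmable C-to-U RNA editing. It is propagated in E. coli at high copy through the ColE1/pUC-type origin and selected with ampicillin via the β-lactamase gene and its native promoter. A short lacI fragment next to the polyadenylation signal appears to be backbone remnant sequence rather than a functional element.

The expression cassette is driven by the human cytomegalovirus immediate-early enhancer and promoter and ends with a WPRE, which enhances transcript stability and expression, followed by the bovine growth hormone poly(A) signal. According to the catalogue entry, the insert encodes the split GFP β1-10 fragment, the large portion of GFP that is non-fluorescent alone and becomes fluorescent only when complemented by the missing β11 strand. Expression of this fragment is designed to depend on C-to-U conversion at a target site in the transcript, so that green signal reports successful editing by an RNA-guided deaminase such as the APOBEC3A-based editor described in the associated publication.

The feature table identifies a superfolder GFP fragment shortly downstream of the promoter and a second, much shorter GFP-derived fragment more than a kilobase further on. The intervening region, and a stretch between the second fragment and the WPRE, are unannotated. The record therefore does not state where the editable site lies, how the unedited sequence blocks GFP(β1-10) production, what the unannotated sequence encodes, or how the complementing β11 strand is supplied.
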