Features (pLannotate 1.2.2; 11 found; start..end, strand, type, name):
     34..894     -  CDS            AmpR: β-lactamase; bla; confers resistance to ampicillin, carbenicillin, and related antibiotics
    895..999     -  promoter       AmpR promoter: bla
   1064..1367    +  enhancer       CMV enhancer: human cytomegalovirus immediate early enhancer
   1368..1571    +  promoter       CMV promoter: human cytomegalovirus (CMV) immediate early promoter
   1731..2261    +  CDS            Superfolder GFP (fragment): Superfolder GFP is a basic (constitutively fluorescent) green fluorescent protein published in 2005, derived from Aequorea victoria. It is reported to be a very rapidly-maturing weak dimer.
   3422..3535    +  CDS            Trp-less GFP (fragment): Trp-less GFP is a fluorescent protein published in 2012, derived from Aequorea victoria.
   4073..4661    +  misc_feature   WPRE: woodchuck hepatitis virus posttranscriptional regulatory element
   4662..4681    +  misc_feature   MCS (fragment): pBluescript multiple cloning site
   4688..4895    +  polyA_signal   bGH poly(A) signal: bovine growth hormone polyadenylation signal
   4896..4947    -  CDS            lacI (fragment): lac repressor; lacI; The lac repressor binds to the lac operator to inhibit transcription in E. coli. This inhibition can be relieved by adding lactose or isopropyl-β-D-thiogalactopyranoside (IPTG).
   5130..5718    -  rep_origin     ori: high-copy-number ColE1/pMB1/pBR322/pUC origin of replication
>Addgene plasmid #164875 | TC1541A | addgene full sequence | sequence record 325935 | Addgene NGS Result
CTAAAGTATATATGAGTAAACTTGGTCTGACAGTTACCAATGCTTAATCAGTGAGGCACCTATCTCAGCG
ATCTGTCTATTTCGTTCATCCATAGTTGCCTGACTCCCCGTCGTGTAGATAACTACGATACGGGAGGGCT
TACCATCTGGCCCCAGTGCTGCAATGATACCGCGAGACCCACGCTCACCGGCTCCAGATTTATCAGCAAT
AAACCAGCCAGCCGGAAGGGCCGAGCGCAGAAGTGGTCCTGCAACTTTATCCGCCTCCATCCAGTCTATT
AATTGTTGCCGGGAAGCTAGAGTAAGTAGTTCGCCAGTTAATAGTTTGCGCAACGTTGTTGCCATTGCTA
CAGGCATCGTGGTGTCACGCTCGTCGTTTGGTATGGCTTCATTCAGCTCCGGTTCCCAACGATCAAGGCG
AGTTACATGATCCCCCATGTTGTGCAAAAAAGCGGTTAGCTCCTTCGGTCCTCCGATCGTTGTCAGAAGT
AAGTTGGCCGCAGTGTTATCACTCATGGTTATGGCAGCACTGCATAATTCTCTTACTGTCATGCCATCCG
TAAGATGCTTTTCTGTGACTGGTGAGTACTCAACCAAGTCATTCTGAGAATAGTGTATGCGGCGACCGAG
TTGCTCTTGCCCGGCGTCAATACGGGATAATACCGCGCCACATAGCAGAACTTTAAAAGTGCTCATCATT
GGAAAACGTTCTTCGGGGCGAAAACTCTCAAGGATCTTACCGCTGTTGAGATCCAGTTCGATGTAACCCA
CTCGTGCACCCAACTGATCTTCAGCATCTTTTACTTTCACCAGCGTTTCTGGGTGAGCAAAAACAGGAAG
GCAAAATGCCGCAAAAAAGGGAATAAGGGCGACACGGAAATGTTGAATACTCATACTCTTCCTTTTTCAA
TATTATTGAAGCATTTATCAGGGTTATTGTCTCATGAGCGGATACATATTTGAATGTATTTAGAAAAATA
AACAAATAGGGGTTCCGCGCACATTTCCCCGAAAAGTGCCACCTGACGTCTAAGAAACCATTATTATCAT
GACATTAACCTATCGTTACATAACTTACGGTAAATGGCCCGCCTGGCTGACCGCCCAACGACCCCCGCCC
ATTGACGTCAATAATGACGTATGTTCCCATAGTAACGCCAATAGGGACTTTCCATTGACGTCAATGGGTG
GAGTATTTACGGTAAACTGCCCACTTGGCAGTACATCAAGTGTATCATATGCCAAGTACGCCCCCTATTG
ACGTCAATGACGGTAAATGGCCCGCCTGGCATTATGCCCAGTACATGACCTTATGGGACTTTCCTACTTG
GCAGTACATCTACGTATTAGTCATCGCTATTACCATGGTGATGCGGTTTTGGCAGTACATCAATGGGCGT
GGATAGCGGTTTGACTCACGGGGATTTCCAAGTCTCCACCCCATTGACGTCAATGGGAGTTTGTTTTGGC
ACCAAAATCAACGGGACTTTCCAAAATGTCGTAACAACTCCGCCCCATTGACGCAAATGGGCGGTAGGCG
TGTACGGTGGGAGGTCTATATAAGCAGAGCTGGTTTAGTGAACCGTCAGATCGAATTCGCCGCCACCATG
GAAGTAAGTGCTCTTGAAAAAGAGGTGTCTGCCCTTGAAAAGGAAGTCTCAGCACTGGAAAAGGAGGTAT
CCGCACTTGAGAAGGAGGTAAGTGCCCTGGAGAAGGGCGGCAGCGGCGGCATGTCCAAGGGAGAGGAGCT
GTTCACCGGAGTGGTGCCAATCCTGGTGGAGCTGGACGGCGATGTGAACGGCCACAAGTTTTCTGTGCGC
GGAGAGGGAGAGGGCGACGCAACCATCGGCAAGCTGACACTGAAGTTCATCTGCACCACAGGCAAGCTGC
CCGTGCCTTGGCCAACCCTGGTGACCACACTGACATACGGCGTGCAGTGTTTCTCTAGGTATCCAGACCA
CATGAAGAGACACGATTTCTTTAAGAGCGCCATGCCAGAGGGATACGTGCAGGAGCGGACCATCTCCTTC
AAGGACGATGGCAAGTATAAGACCCGCGCCGTGGTGAAGTTTGAGGGCGATACACTGGTGAACAGGATCG
AGCTGAAGGGCACCGACTTCAAGGAGGATGGCAATATCCTGGGCCACAAGCTGGAGTACAACTTTAATAG
CCACAACGTGTATATCACAGCCGACAAGCAGAAGAACGGCATCAAGGCCAACTTCACCGTTCGCCACAAT
GTGGAGGACGGCTCCGTGCAGGTACTGGGTCCATTAACTTCTCCCGGAGGCGCGACCGTCAGGCTCATAC
TCCAACGGGTCGTGCCAGCCATAAAATCACCCCAATTATCCATCTTGGCTATTGGGAGGCTGACCTGAAA
TATTTACAAGCCAGACATTCTTAGTGTTTTATGGAGCAGTGGGTGATCTGCTGGTCCCCAGGGTGGCGTC
TTGGGAGATGACCTCTGAGGTTCCCCCTCCGCTCCCCCCACCCCCCACGGATTTCTGCTAAGAAGGCTGG
AAGGAAATGCGGGGCGCAGACCAAAAGATTAATATTGATGTTCCCTTCTAAAGAGAAACAAATGTTTTGG
TAACTTTCACTGAAGGGAGATCCAAGCGGTACCAGTGGAGAGTTGGCTGAGGAGCTAAAGGGGTGAAAAA
TTCGGGCCGGGCATGATTTTCCCAAGAGTTCCAGGATCCGACCAGCATCGTGGCAGCTTGGGAGAGGTCC
AGGGGAAGGGAGGACCAGCGCTAGGCCTGCGCGCGGGAAGAGTTTGTTTTTAATTAAAAGGAAACTCCCT
TTTTTCCCCCTCTGTAAGAACGATATATTTCAGAGCATGGATTTGTTTACCAGACTGGAATCTGGAAAAA
ATAAATCGGGAGAATGCATTTTTCTTTTGATTTTTACAATAGGGAATGATTCTGCAGTTGAAACTTAAAC
CCTTTCTATCCTCAAAACAAGTTGATTTGCAGGCGACAGGCCCTCTGTGGTTCTTCTTCCCAGGCCTTTG
CGGGGGACCAGTGTCTTCAGGTGGGGAGGGGGGACGGTGAAGGGTGAAGCTGGTGGAAGAAGTCTCTTTA
GAGTGTTCAGAGACAAGTAGCCAACCGATCCTCGGAGAGGGGCAGGAGGAACCTTTCTCGGTTCTGAATT
GGAGGTGCGAGATCTTCAGGTTTCATCTCCAGTCTAAGTAATTAAAACCCCACGAAAGTGTGAGGGTTTT
AACGTAAGATGGAGACAGAGAAAAGCAGTTTAAGACCGAGAGAAGGCAGAAGCCCCGGATGCTCACAGAT
GCAGAACACAGCACTGAGCCCTGCTCAAGGGTAGGGAGAGGGTTGAGTACGTTAGCTGGGCCTTTGAGGT
GTCTTTTGGGATCTTTCCCCCTCCTTCCATGCTTCTCAATCGTGTGCGCTCCTCTTTTCTCCAGCTGGCC
GATCACTATCAACAAAACACACCTATCGGCGACGGACCCGTGCTGCTGCCTGATAATCACTATCTGTCCA
CCCAAACCGTGCTGTCTAAGGACCCAAACGAGAAGGCGGCCGCTACTTGCCACCGACGACCAAAATATCG
AGCAGACACCGTGAGGATAAATTATTCGAATATTACGACCAACGGAGCGGCCGCTAAGCGCACCGCCGAT
GGCTCCGAGTTCGAATCCCCTAAAAAGAAAAGAAAGGTGGGAGGAGGATCTGGCGGGAAGGTTAGCGCAC
TGAAGGAAAAAGTTTCAGCACTGAAAGAGAAGGTGAGTGCCCTCAAAGAGAAAGTCTCCGCTCTCAAGGA
AAAAGTCTCAGCCCTTAAAGAGAGAAAGGTGGGAGGAGGATCCGGCGGGAACTCCTCTCCACCAGCAGTC
ACCCTGACGCACCCAATCACCAAAATCGATACCAAATACATCATGACATGCATGTCGGCCGACCTGGAGG
TCGTCACGAGCACCTGGGTGCTCGTTGGCGGCGTCCTGGCTGCTCTGGCCGCGTATTGCCTGTCAACAGG
CTGCGTGGTCATAGTGGGCAGGATCGTCTTGTCCGGGAAGCCGGCAATTATACCTGACAGGGAGGTTCTC
TAGGCTAGCTAGAATCAACCTCTGGATTACAAAATTTGTGAAAGATTGACTGGTATTCTTAACTATGTTG
CTCCTTTTACGCTATGTGGATACGCTGCTTTAATGCCTTTGTATCATGCTATTGCTTCCCGTATGGCTTT
CATTTTCTCCTCCTTGTATAAATCCTGGTTGCTGTCTCTTTATGAGGAGTTGTGGCCCGTTGTCAGGCAA
CGTGGCGTGGTGTGCACTGTGTTTGCTGACGCAACCCCCACTGGTTGGGGCATTGCCACCACCTGTCAGC
TCCTTTCCGGGACTTTCGCTTTCCCCCTCCCTATTGCCACGGCGGAACTCATCGCCGCCTGCCTTGCCCG
CTGCTGGACAGGGGCTCGGCTGTTGGGCACTGACAATTCCGTGGTGTTGTCGGGGAAATCATCGTCCTTT
CCTTGGCTGCTCGCCTGTGTTGCCACCTGGATTCTGCGCGGGACGTCCTTCTGCTACGTCCCTTCGGCCC
TCAATCCAGCGGACCTTCCTTCCCGCGGCCTGCTGCCGGCTCTGCGGCCTCTTCCGCGTCTTCGCCTTCG
CCCTCAGACGAGTCGGATCTCCCTTTGGGCCGCCTCCCCGCATCGATACCGTCGACCTCGACCTCGACTG
TGCCTTCTAGTTGCCAGCCATCTGTTGTTTGCCCCTCCCCCGTGCCTTCCTTGACCCTGGAAGGTGCCAC
TCCCACTGTCCTTTCCTAATAAAATGAGGAAATTGCATCGCATTGTCTGAGTAGGTGTCATTCTATTCTG
GGGGGTGGGGTGGGGCAGGACAGCAAGGGGGAGGATTGGGAAGACAATAGCAGGCATGCTGGGGAGCATT
AATGAATCGGCCAACGCGCGGGGAGAGGCGGTTTGCGTATTGGGCGCTCTTCCGCTTCCTCGCTCACTGA
CTCGCTGCGCTCGGTCGTTCGGCTGCGGCGAGCGGTATCAGCTCACTCAAAGGCGGTAATACGGTTATCC
ACAGAATCAGGGGATAACGCAGGAAAGAACATGTGAGCAAAAGGCCAGCAAAAGGCCAGGAACCGTAAAA
AGGCCGCGTTGCTGGCGTTTTTCCATAGGCTCCGCCCCCCTGACGAGCATCACAAAAATCGACGCTCAAG
TCAGAGGTGGCGAAACCCGACAGGACTATAAAGATACCAGGCGTTTCCCCCTGGAAGCTCCCTCGTGCGC
TCTCCTGTTCCGACCCTGCCGCTTACCGGATACCTGTCCGCCTTTCTCCCTTCGGGAAGCGTGGCGCTTT
CTCATAGCTCACGCTGTAGGTATCTCAGTTCGGTGTAGGTCGTTCGCTCCAAGCTGGGCTGTGTGCACGA
ACCCCCCGTTCAGCCCGACCGCTGCGCCTTATCCGGTAACTATCGTCTTGAGTCCAACCCGGTAAGACAC
GACTTATCGCCACTGGCAGCAGCCACTGGTAACAGGATTAGCAGAGCGAGGTATGTAGGCGGTGCTACAG
AGTTCTTGAAGTGGTGGCCTAACTACGGCTACACTAGAAGAACAGTATTTGGTATCTGCGCTCTGCTGAA
GCCAGTTACCTTCGGAAAAAGAGTTGGTAGCTCTTGATCCGGCAAACAAACCACCGCTGGTAGCGGTGGT
TTTTTTGTTTGCAAGCAGCAGATTACGCGCAGAAAAAAAGGATCTCAAGAAGATCCTTTGATCTTTTCTA
CGGGGTCTGACGCTCAGTGGAACGAAAACTCACGTTAAGGGATTTTGGTCATGAGATTATCAAAAAGGAT
CTTCACCTAGATCCTTTTAAATTAAAAATGAAGTTTTAAATCAAT
